>Addgene plasmid #63323 | pFusX2-41 | depositor partial sequence | sequence record 105164 | pFusX2_GGA
AGTCTTAAGCGTCTCCCTGACCCCGGACCAAGTGGTGGCTATCGCCAGCAACAATGGCGGCAAGCAAGCG
CTCGAAACGGTGCAGCGGCTGTTGCCGGTGCTGTGCCAGGACCATGGCCTGACCCCGGACCAAGTGGTGG
CTATCGCCAGCAACAATGGCGGCAAGCAAGCGCTCGAAACGGTGCAGCGGCTGTTGCCGGTGCTGTGCCA
GGACCATGGCCTGACCCCGGACCAAGTGGTGGCTATCGCCAGCAACATTGGCGGCAAGCAAGCGCTCGAA
ACGGTGCAGCGGCTGTTGCCGGTGCTGTGCCAGGACCATGGCGAGACGTC
