>Addgene plasmid #63323 | pFusX2-41 | depositor partial sequence | sequence record 105165 | FusX2
CGTCTCCCTGACCCCGGACCAAGTGGTGGCTATCGAGACCGGCGCCGCTACGGGCGCGTCCCATTCGCCA
TTCAGGCTGCGCAACTGTTGGGAAGGGCGATCGGTGCGGGCTCTTCGCTATTACGCCAGCTGGCGAAAGG
GGGATGTGCTGCAAGGCGATTAAGTTGGGAACGCCAGGGTTTTCCCAGTCACGACGTTGTAAAACGACGG
CCAGTGAGCGCGCGTAATCGACTCACTATAGGGCGAATTGGGTACCGGGCCCCCCCTCGAGGTCCTCCAG
CTTTTGTTCCCTTTAGTGAGGGTTAATTGCGCGCTTGGCGTAATCATGGTCATAGCTGTTTCCTGTGTGA
AATTGTTATCCGCTCACAATTCCACACAACATACGAGCCGGAAGCATAAAGTGTAAAGCCTGGGGTGCCT
AATGAGTGAGCTAACTCACATTAATTGCGTTGCGCTCACTGCCCGCTTTCCACCGGTGGTCTCTGGCGGC
AAGCAAGCGCTCGAAACGGTGCAGCGGCTGTTGCCGGTGCTGTGCCAGGACCATGGCGAGACGTCTAGAC
CAGCCAGGACAGAAATGCCTCGACTTCGCTGCTACCCAAGGTTGCCGGGTGACGCACACCGTGGAAACGG
ATGAAGGCACGAACCCAGTGGACATAAGCCTGTTCGGTTCGTAAGCTGTAATGCAAGTAGCGTATGCGCT
CACGCAACTGGTCCAGAACCTTGACCGAACGCAGCGGTGGTAACGGCGCAGTGGCGGTTTTCATGGCTTG
TTATGACTGTTTTTTTGGGGTACAGTCTATGCCTCGGGCATCCAAGCAGCAAGCGCGTTACGCCGTGGGT
CGATGTTTGATGTTATGGAGCAGCAACGATGTTACGCAGCAGGGCAGTCGCCCTAAAACAAAGTTAAACA
TTATGAGGGAAGCGGTGATCGCCGAAGTATCGACTCAACTATCAGAGGTAGTTGGCGTCATCGAGCGCCA
TCTCGAACCGACGTTGCTGGCCGTACATTTGTACGGCTCCGCAGTGGATGGCGGCCTGAAGCCACACAGT
GATATTGATTTGCTGGTTACGGTGACCGTAAGGCTTGATGAAACAACGCGGCGAGCTTTGATCAACGACC
TTTTGGAAACTTCGGCTTCCCCTGGAGAGAGCGAGATTCTCCGCGCTGTAGAAGTCACCATTGTTGTGCA
CGACGACATCATTCCGTGGCGTTATCCAGCTAAGCGCGAACTGCAATTTGGAGAATGGCAGCGCAATGAC
ATTCTTGCAGGTATCTTCGAGCCAGCCACGATCGACATTGATCTGGCTATCTTGCTGACAAAAGCAAGAG
AACATAGCGTTGCCTTGGTAGGTCCAGCGGCGGAGGAACTCTTTGATCCGGTTCCTGAACAGGATCTATT
TGAGGCGCTAAATGAAACCTTAACGCTATGGAACTCGCCGCCCGACTGGGCTGGCGATGAGCGAAATGTA
GTGCTTACGTTGTCCCGCATTTGGTACAGCGCAGTAACCGGCAAAATCGCGCCGAAGGATGTCGCTGCCG
ACTGGGCAATGGAGCGCCTGCCGGCCCAGTATCAGCCCGTCATACTTGAAGCTAGACAGGCTTATCTTGG
ACAAGAAGAAGATCGCTTGGCCTCGCGCGCAGATCAGTTGGAAGAATTTGTCCACTACGTGAAAGGCGAG
ATCACCAAGGTAGTCGGCAAATAACCCTCGAGCCACCCATGACCAAAATCCCTTAACGTGAGTTACGCGT
CGTTCCACTGAGCGTCAGACCCCGTAGAAAAGATCAAAGGATCTTCTTGAGATCCTTTTTTTCTGCGCGT
AATCTGCTGCTTGCAAACAAAAAAACCACCGCTACCAGCGGTGGTTTGTTTGCCGGATCAAGAGCTACCA
ACTCTTTTTCCGAAGGTAACTGGCTTCAGCAGAGCGCAGATACCAAATACTGTCCTTCTAGTGTAGCCGT
AGTTAGGCCACCACTTCAAGAACTCTGTAGCACCGCCTACATACCTCGCTCTGCTAATCCTGTTACCAGT
GGCTGCTGCCAGTGGCGATAAGTCGTGTCTTACCGGGTTGGACTCAAGACGATAGTTACCGGATAAGGCG
CAGCGGTCGGGCTGAACGGGGGGTTCGTGCACACAGCCCAGCTTGGAGCGAACGACCTACACCGAACTGA
GATACCTACAGCGTGAGCATTGAGAAAGCGCCACGCTTCCCGAAGGGAGAAAGGCGGACAGGTATCCGGT
AAGCGGCAGGGTCGGAACAGGAGAGCGCACGAGGGAGCTTCCAGGGGGAAACGCCTGGTATCTTTATAGT
CCTGTCGGGTTTCGCCACCTCTGACTTGAGCGTCGATTTTTGTGATGCTCGTCAGGGGGGCGGAGCCTAT
GGAAAAACGCCAGCAACGCGGCCTTTTTACGGTTCCTGGCCTTTTGCTGGCCTTTTGCTCACATGTTCTT
TCCTGCGTTATCCCCTGATTCTGTGGATAACCGTATTACCGCCTTTGAGTGAGCTGATACCGCTCGCCGC
AGCCGAACGACCGAGCGCAGCGAGTCAGTGAGCGAGGAAGCGGAAGAGCGCCCAATACGCAAACCGCCTC
TCCCCGCGCGTTGGCCGATTCATTAATGCAGCTGGCACGACAGGTTTCCCGACTGGAAAGCGGGCAGTGA
GCGCAACGCAATTAATACGCGTACCGCTAGCCAGGAAGAGTTTGTAGAAACGCAAAAAGGCCATCCGTCA
GGATGGCCTTCTGCTTAGTTTGATGCCTGGCAGTTTATGGCGGGCGTCCTGCCCGCCACCCTCCGGGCCG
TTGCTTCACAACGTTCAAATCCGCTCCCGGCGGATTTGTCCTACTCAGGAGAGCGTTCACCGACAAACAA
CAGATAAAACGAAAGGCCCAGTCTTCCGACTGAGCCTTTCGTTTTATTTGATGCCTGGCAGTTCCCTACT
CTCGCGTTAACGCTAGCATGGATGTTTTCCCAGTCACGACGTTGTAAAACGACGGCCAGTCTTAAG
