>Addgene plasmid #63323 | pFusX2-41 | addgene partial sequence | sequence record 115361 | pCR8_R1 5'-cgaaccgaacaggcttatgt-3'
TCACCCGGGCAACCTTGGGTAGCAGCGAAGTCGAGGCATTTCTGTCCTGGCTGGTCTAGACGTCTCGCCA
TGGTCCTGGCACAGCACCGGCAACAGCCGCTGCACCGTTTCGAGCGCTTGCTTGCCGCCAATGTTGCTGG
CGATAGCCACCACTTGGTCCGGGGTCAGGCCATGGTCCTGGCACAGCACCGGCAACAGCCGCTGCACCGT
TTCGAGCGCTTGCTTGCCGCCATTGTTGCTGGCGATAGCCACCACTTGGTCCGGGGTCAGGCCATGGTCC
TGGCACAGCACCGGCAACAGCCGCTGCACCGTTTCGAGCGCTTGCTTGCCGCCATTGTTGCTGGCGATAG
CCACCACTTGGTCCGGGGTCAGGGAGACGCTTAAGACTGGCCGTCGTTTTACAACGTCGTGACTGGGAAA
ACATCCATGCTAGCGTTAACGCGAGAGTAGGGAACTGCCAGGCATCAAATAAAACGAAAGGCTCAGTCGG
AAGACTGGGCCTTTCGTTTTATCTGTTGTTTGTCGGTGAACGCTCTCCTGAGTAGGACAAATCCGCCGGG
AGCGGATTTGAACGTTGTGAAGCAACGGCCCGGAGGGTGGCGGGCAGGACGCCCGCCATAAACTGCCAGG
CATCAAACTAAGCAGAAGGCCATCCTGACGGATGGCCTTTTTGCGTTTCTACAAACTCTTCCTGGCTAGC
GGTACGCGTATTAATTGCGTTGCGCTCACTGCCCGCTTTCCAGTCGGGAAACCTG
