[The description below was written by a language model from this plasmid's Addgene catalogue record.]
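Description:
pFusX2-41 is a module plasmid from the FusX system, a library-based kit for rapid one-step assembly of TALE repeat arrays for TALENs and related TALE fusion proteins. It is built on the FusX2 backbone (about 3 kb without insert) and is maintained as a high-copy plasmid in standard E. coli cloning strains under spectinomycin selection. The record does not list the origin of replication or other backbone features, and no feature table is provided, although the pCR8-type sequencing primers suggest a pCR8-like cloning backbone.

The insert is a synthetic, pre-assembled trimer of TALE repeats carrying the repeat-variable diresidues NN, NN and NI. Under the standard TALE recognition code, NN preferentially recognises guanine and NI recognises adenine, so this trimer specifies the DNA triplet GGA, as reflected in its alternative name X2_GGA. The trimer was cloned through BsaI sites that were destroyed in the process, consistent with Golden Gate-style type IIS cloning, in which the enzyme cuts outside its recognition site and leaves custom overhangs.

Within the FusX scheme, the "X2" library position supplies RVDs 4 to 6 of the final array. A user picks the plasmid from each positional library that matches the corresponding triplet of the intended target sequence and combines them in a single ordered assembly reaction into a receiver vector, giving a complete TALE DNA-binding domain. This plasmid is therefore an assembly intermediate rather than an expression construct: the record describes no promoter, nuclease domain or eukaryotic elements. It is chosen whenever positions 4 to 6 of a target site read GGA.
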