Addgene plasmid #63323: pFusX2-41
Purpose: Encodes RVD positions 4-6 in TALEN assembly
Depositing lab: Stephen Ekker. Depositing organization: Mayo Foundation for Medical Education and Research. Publication: FusX: A rapid one-step TALE assembly system for genome science. Ma AC, McNulty MS, Tanya PL, Jarryd CM, Martinez-Galvez G, Argue DP, Lee HB, Urban MD, Bullard CE, Blackburn PR, Man TK, Clark KJ, Ekker SC. Hum Gene Ther. 2016 Jun;27(6):451-63. doi: 10.1089/hum.2015.172 PubMed 26854857.
Backbone
  Vector backbone: FusX2
  Backbone size w/o insert (bp): 3006
  Vector type: TALEN
Growth in bacteria
  Bacterial resistance: Spectinomycin, 50 μg/mL
  Growth temperature: 37°C
  Growth strain: DH5alpha
  Copy number: High Copy
Gene/Insert
  Gene/Insert name: NN NN NI (alt name: X2_GGA)
  Species: Synthetic
  Mutation: none
  Cloning method: Restriction Enzyme; 5′ cloning site BsaI (destroyed during cloning); 3′ cloning site BsaI (destroyed during cloning)
  Sequencing primers: 5′ pCR8_F1; 3′ pCR8_R1
Terms and licenses: Academic/Nonprofit Terms; Industry Terms: Not Available to Industry
How to cite: pFusX2-41 was a gift from Stephen Ekker (Addgene plasmid # 63323 ; http://n2t.net/addgene:63323 ; RRID:Addgene_63323)
